>Addgene plasmid #57435 | mEos2-Vimentin-7 | depositor partial sequence | sequence record 88569 | insert sequence
ACGTCGATCCGCTAGCGCTACCGGACTCAGATCTCGAGCTCAAGCTTCGAATTCCCATGTCCACCAGGTC
CGTGTCCTCGTCCTCCTACCGCAGGATGTTCGGCGGCCCGGGCACCGCGAGCCGGCCGAGCTCCAGCCGG
AGCTACGTGACTACGTCCACCCGCACCTACAGCCTGGGCAGCGCGCTGCGCCCCAGCACCAGCCGCAGCC
TCTACGCCTCGTCCCCGGGCGGCGTGTATGCCACGCGCTCCTCTGCCGTGCGCCTGCGGAGCAGCGTGCC
CGGGGTGCGGCTCCTGCAGGACTCGGTGGACTTCTCGCTGGCCGACGCCATCAACACCGAGTTCAAGAAC
ACCCGCACCAACGAGAAGGTGGAGCTGCAGGAGCTGAATGACCGCTTCGCCAACTACATCGACAAGGTGC
GCTTCCTGGAGCAGCAGAATAAGATCCTGCTGGCCGAGCTCGAGCAGCTCAAGGGCCAAGGCAAGTCGCG
CCTGGGGGACCTCTACGAGGAGGAGATGCGGGAGCTGCGCCGGCAGGTGGACCAGCTAACCAACGACAAA
GCCCGCGTCGAGGTGGAGCGCGACAACCTGGCCGAGGACATCATGCGCCTCCGGGAGAAATTGCAGGAGG
AGATGCTTCAGAGAGAGGAAGCCGAAAACACCCTGCAATCTTTCAGACAGGATGTTGACAATGCGTCTCT
GGCACGTCTTGACCTTGAACGCAAAGTGGAATCTTTGCAAGAAGAGATTGCCTTTTTGAAGAAACTCCAC
GAAGAGGAAATCCAGGAGCTGCAGGCTCAGATTCAGGAACAGCATGTCCAAATCGATGTGGATGTTTCCA
AGCCTGACCTCACGGCTGCCCTGCGTGACGTACGTCAGCAATATGAAAGTGTGGCTGCCAAGAACCTGCA
GGAGGCAGAAGAATGGTACAAATCCAAGTTTGCTGACCTCTCTGAGGCTGCCAACCGGAACAATGACGCC
CTGCGCCAGGCAAAGCAGGAGTCCACTGAGTACCGGAGACAGGTGCAGTCCCTCACCTGTGAAGTGGATG
CCCTTAAAGGAACCAATGAGTCCCTGGAACGCCAGATGCGTGAAATGGAAGAGAACTTTGCCGTTGAAGC
TGCTAACTACCAAGACACTATTGGCCGCCTGCAGGATGAGATTCAGAATATGAAGGAGGAAATGGCTCGT
CACCTTCGTGAATACCAAGACCTGCTCAATGTTAAGATGGCCCTTGACATTGAGATTGCCACCTACAGGA
AGCTGCTGGAAGGCGAGGAGAGCAGGATTTCTCTGCCTCTTCCAAACTTTTCCTCCCTGAACCTGAGGGA
AACTAATCTGGATTCACTCCCTCTGGTTGATACCCACTCAAAAAGGACACTTCTGATTAAGACGGTTGAA
ACTAGAGATGGACAGGTTATCAACGAAACTTCTCAGCATCACGATGACCTTGAAGGGGATCCACCGGTCG
CCACCATGAGTGCGATTAAGCCAGACATGAAGATCAAACTCCGTATGGAAGGCAACGTAAACGGGCACCA
CTTTGTGATCGACGGAGATGGTACAGGCAAGCCTTTTGAGGGAAAACAGAGTATGGATCTTGAAGTCAAA
GAGGGCGGACCTCTGCCTTTTGCCTTTGATATCCTGACCACTGCATTCCATTACGGCAACAGGGTATTCG
CCAAATATCCAGACAACATACAAGACTATTTTAAGCAGTCGTTTCCTAAGGGGTATTCGTGGGAACGAAG
CTTGACTTTCGAAGACGGGGGCATTTGCATTGCCAGAAACGACATAACAATGGAAGGGGACACTTTCTAT
AATAAAGTTCGATTTTATGGTACCAACTTTCCCGCCAATGGTCCAGTTATGCAGAAGAAGACGCTGAAAT
GGGAGCCCTCCACTGAGAAAATGTATGTGCGTGATGGAGTGCTGACGGGTGATATTCATATGGCTTTGTT
GCTTGAAGGAAATGCCCATTACCGATGTGACTTCAGAACTACTTACAAAGCTAAGGAGAAGGGTGTCAAG
TTACCAGGCTACCACTTTGTGGACCACTGCATTGAGATTTTAAGCCATGACAAAGATTACAACAAGGTTA
AGCTGTATGAGCATGCTGTTGCTCATTCTGGATTGCCTGACAATGCCAGACGATAAGCGGCCGCGACTCT
AGATCATAATCAGCCATACCAC
