>Addgene plasmid #57435 | mEos2-Vimentin-7 | addgene partial sequence | sequence record 119775 | CMV-F 5'-CGCAAATGGGCGGTAGGCGTG-3'
TCAGATCCGCTAGCGCTACCGGACTCAGATCTCGAGCTCAAGCTTCGAATTCCCATGTCCACCAGGTCCG
TGTCCTCGTCCTCCTACCGCAGGATGTTCGGCGGCCCGGGCACCGCGAGCCGGCCGAGCTCCAGCCGGAG
CTACGTGACTACGTCCACCCGCACCTACAGCCTGGGCAGCGCGCTGCGCCCCAGCACCAGCCGCAGCCTC
TACGCCTCGTCCCCGGGCGGCGTGTATGCCACGCGCTCCTCTGCCGTGCGCCTGCGGAGCAGCGTGCCCG
GGGTGCGGCTCCTGCAGGACTCGGTGGACTTCTCGCTGGCCGACGCCATCAACACCGAGTTCAAGAACAC
CCGCACCAACGAGAAGGTGGAGCTGCAGGAGCTGAATGACCGCTTCGCCAACTACATCGACAAGGTGCGC
TTCCTGGAGCAGCAGAATAAGATCCTGCTGGCCGAGCTCGAGCAGCTCAAGGGCCAAGGCAAGTCGCGCC
TGGGGGACCTCTACGAGGAGGAGATGCGGGAGCTGCGCCGGCAGGTGGACCAGCTAACCAACGACAAAGC
CCGCGTCGAGGTGGAGCGCGACAACCTGGCCGAGGACATCATGCGCCTCCGGGAGAAATTGCAGGAGGAG
ATGCTTCAGAGAGAGGAAGCCGAAAACACCCTGCAATCTTTCAGACAGGATGTTGACAATGCGTCTCTGG
CACGTCTTGACCTTGAACG
