>Addgene plasmid #57435 | mEos2-Vimentin-7 | addgene partial sequence | sequence record 119776 | SV40pA-R 5'-GAAATTTGTGATGCTATTGC-3'
CAATTGCATTCATTTTATGTTTCAGGTTCAGGGGGAGGTGTGGGAGGTTTTTTAAAGCAAGTAAAACCTC
TACAAATGTGGTATGGCTGATTATGATCTAGAGTCGCGGCCGCTTATCGTCTGGCATTGTCAGGCAATCC
AGAATGAGCAACAGCATGCTCATACAGCTTAACCTTGTTGTAATCTTTGTCATGGCTTAAAATCTCAATG
CAGTGGTCCACAAAGTGGTAGCCTGGTAACTTGACACCCTTCTCCTTAGCTTTGTAAGTAGTTCTGAAGT
CACATCGGTAATGGGCATTTCCTTCAAGCAACAAAGCCATATGAATATCACCCGTCAGCACTCCATCACG
CACATACATTTTCTCAGTGGAGGGCTCCCATTTCAGCGTCTTCTTCTGCATAACTGGACCATTGGCGGGA
AAGTTGGTACCATAAAATCGAACTTTATTATAGAAAGTGTCCCCTTCCATTGTTATGTCGTTTCTGGCAA
TGCAAATGCCCCCGTCTTCGAAAGTCAAGCTTCGTTCCCACGAATACCCCTTAGGAAACGACTGCTTAAA
ATAGTCTTGTATGTTGTCTGGATATTTGGCGAATACCCTGTTGCCGTAATGGAATGCAGTGGTCAGGATA
TCAAAGGCAAAAGGCAGAGGTCCGCCCTCTTTGACTTCAAGA
