[The description below was written by a language model from this plasmid's Addgene catalogue record.]
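Description:
mEos2-Vimentin-7 is a mammalian expression plasmid that produces human vimentin (VIM) fused to the photoconvertible fluorescent protein mEos2, serving as a marker for intermediate filaments in living or fixed cells. It is built on an mEos2 backbone of about 4.75 kb (excluding the insert). In bacteria it is maintained as a high-copy plasmid under kanamycin selection, and it carries a neomycin resistance marker so that transfected mammalian cells can be selected with G418. The listed sequencing primers indicate that the expression cassette lies between the CMV promoter and an SV40 polyadenylation signal. The record does not state the origin of replication, the cloning method, the orientation of the tag relative to vimentin, or the nature of the linker between the two. The "7" in the name may refer to linker length, but this is not confirmed in the record.

The strong constitutive CMV promoter drives the fusion protein, which is expected to incorporate into the endogenous vimentin network and thereby label intermediate filaments. mEos2 is a monomeric green-to-red photoconvertible protein. The recorded spectral values are excitation and emission of 505/516 nm for the green form and 569/581 nm for the red form after conversion, which for Eos-family proteins is typically triggered by violet or near-UV light. This property makes the construct suitable for localization imaging of intermediate filaments, for optical highlighting and tracking of selected filament populations, and for single-molecule localization super-resolution methods such as PALM. No feature table was supplied, so this description rests on the catalogue fields alone.
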