Addgene plasmid #57435: mEos2-Vimentin-7
Purpose: Localization: Intermediate Filaments, Excitation: 505 / 569, Emission: 516 / 581
Depositing lab: Michael Davidson. Depositing organization: Florida State University, Tallahassee. Publication: A bright and photostable photoconvertible fluorescent protein. McKinney SA, Murphy CS, Hazelwood KL, Davidson MW, Looger LL. Nat Methods. 2009 Feb . 6(2):131-3. 10.1038/nmeth.1296 PubMed 19169260.
Backbone
  Vector backbone: mEos2
  Backbone size w/o insert (bp): 4750
  Vector type: Mammalian Expression
  Selectable markers: Neomycin (select with G418)
Growth in bacteria
  Bacterial resistance: Kanamycin, 50 μg/mL
  Growth temperature: 37°C
  Growth strain: DH5alpha
  Copy number: High Copy
Gene/Insert
  Gene/Insert name: Vimentin (alt name: NM_003380.3)
  Species: H. sapiens (human)
  Entrez Gene: VIM
  Promoter: CMV
  Tag / fusion protein: mEos2
  Cloning method: Unknown
  Sequencing primers: 5′ CMV-F; 3′ SV40pA-R
Terms and licenses: Academic/Nonprofit Terms; Industry Terms
Depositor comments: . Excitation = 505 / 569; Emission = 516 / 581
How to cite: mEos2-Vimentin-7 was a gift from Michael Davidson (Addgene plasmid # 57435 ; http://n2t.net/addgene:57435 ; RRID:Addgene_57435)
